Addgene plasmid #169279: SIN40C.SFFV.MCS.IRES.dTomato
Purpose: (Empty Backbone) Constitutive overexpression of cDNA with dTomato as a reporter fluorescent protein
Depositing lab: Dirk Heckl. Depositing organization: Martin-Luther-Universitaet Halle-Wittenberg.
Backbone
  Vector backbone: SIN40C
  Vector type: Lentiviral
Growth in bacteria
  Bacterial resistance: Ampicillin, 100 μg/mL
  Growth temperature: 37°C
  Growth strain: NEB Stable
  Copy number: High Copy
Gene/Insert
  Gene/Insert name: None
Terms and licenses: Academic/Nonprofit Terms; Industry Terms: Not Available to Industry
How to cite: SIN40C.SFFV.MCS.IRES.dTomato was a gift from Dirk Heckl (Addgene plasmid # 169279 ; http://n2t.net/addgene:169279 ; RRID:Addgene_169279)
