[The description below was written by a language model from this plasmid's Addgene catalogue record and pLannotate feature annotations shown in this document.]
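Description:
SIN40C.SFFV.MCS.IRES.dTomato is an empty lentiviral backbone of about 8.5 kb, built on the SIN40C vector and intended for constitutive overexpression of a user-supplied cDNA with a linked red-orange fluorescent reporter. It is maintained in E. coli as a high-copy plasmid through a ColE1/pUC-type origin and selected with ampicillin via the β-lactamase gene. The bacterial portion also carries an f1 origin, lac promoter/operator remnants, and T3 and T7 phage promoters, which appear to be leftovers of a pBluescript-like cloning backbone.

The viral genome is transcribed in packaging cells from a chimeric 5' end, where an RSV enhancer/promoter (preceded by annotated CMV and SV40 enhancer elements) replaces the U3 region of a truncated HIV-1 5' LTR. This is followed by the Ψ packaging signal with a gag fragment, the Rev response element for nuclear export of the full-length RNA, and a cPPT/CTS that aids nuclear import of the reverse-transcribed genome. The 3' LTR carries a ΔU3 deletion, so the integrated provirus is self-inactivating and expression depends on the internal promoter. An SV40 polyadenylation signal and SV40 origin lie downstream of the LTR.

The internal cassette consists of the spleen focus-forming virus LTR promoter, a short multiple cloning site, an EMCV IRES, dTomato and a WPRE. A cDNA inserted at the cloning site is transcribed on one bicistronic mRNA with dTomato, whose translation is initiated by the IRES, so fluorescence marks transduced, expressing cells without fusing anything to the protein of interest. The WPRE enhances transcript stability and expression. No insert is present in the deposited plasmid.
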