Features (pLannotate 1.2.2; 30 found; start..end, strand, type, name):
      1..128     +  rep_origin     RSF ori (fragment): Plasmids containing the RSF 1030 origin of replication can be propagated in E. coli cells that contain additional plasmids with compatible origins.
    130..222     +  CDS            lacI (fragment): lac repressor; lacI; The lac repressor binds to the lac operator to inhibit transcription in E. coli. This inhibition can be relieved by adding lactose or isopropyl-β-D-thiogalactopyranoside (IPTG).
    235..256     +  protein_bind   CAP binding site: CAP binding activates transcription in the presence of cAMP. E. coli catabolite activator protein
    271..301     +  promoter       lac promoter: promoter for the E. coli lac operon
    309..325     +  protein_bind   lac operator: The lac repressor binds to the lac operator to inhibit transcription in E. coli. This inhibition can be relieved by adding lactose or isopropyl-β-D-thiogalactopyranoside (IPTG). lac repressor encoded by lacI
    370..388     +  promoter       T3 promoter: promoter for bacteriophage T3 RNA polymerase
    433..812     +  enhancer       CMV enhancer: human cytomegalovirus immediate early enhancer
    869..1060    +  promoter       SV40 promoter (fragment): SV40 enhancer and early promoter
   1079..1305    +  promoter       RSV promoter: Rous sarcoma virus enhancer/promoter
   1306..1486    +  LTR            5' LTR (truncated): truncated 5' long terminal repeat (LTR) from HIV-1
   1533..1658    +  misc_feature   HIV-1 Ψ: packaging signal of human immunodeficiency virus type 1
   1642..2005    +  CDS            HIV-1 gag (fragment): gag protein from human immunodeficiency virus 1; gag
   2151..2384    +  misc_feature   RRE: The Rev response element (RRE) of HIV-1 allows for Rev-dependent mRNA export from the nucleus to the cytoplasm.
   2761..2785    +  CDS            Rev (fragment): human immunodeficiency virus 1 (HIV-1) Rev protein; rev; enhances nuclear export of unspliced and incompletely spliced viral mRNAs
   2826..2943    +  misc_feature   cPPT/CTS: central polypurine tract and central termination sequence of HIV-1
   3001..3402    +  promoter       SFFV promoter: spleen focus-forming virus long terminal repeat (LTR) promoter
   3412..3435    +  misc_feature   MCS (fragment): pBluescript multiple cloning site
   3479..4065    +  misc_feature   IRES2: internal ribosome entry site (IRES) of the encephalomyocarditis virus (EMCV)
   4072..4773    +  CDS            dTomato: dTomato is a basic (constitutively fluorescent) orange fluorescent protein published in 2004, derived from Discosoma sp.. It is reported to be a somewhat slowly-maturing dimer with low acid sensitivity.
   4792..5380    +  misc_feature   WPRE: woodchuck hepatitis virus posttranscriptional regulatory element
   5431..5450    +  misc_feature   cPPT/CTS (fragment): central polypurine tract and central termination sequence of HIV-1
   5452..5685    +  LTR            3' LTR (ΔU3): self-inactivating 3' long terminal repeat (LTR) from HIV-1
   5763..5884    +  polyA_signal   SV40 poly(A) signal: SV40 polyadenylation signal
   5924..6059    +  rep_origin     SV40 ori: SV40 origin of replication
   6080..6098    -  promoter       T7 promoter: promoter for bacteriophage T7 RNA polymerase
   6106..6261    +  CDS            lacZα (fragment): LacZα fragment of β-galactosidase; lacZ fragment
   6266..6694    +  rep_origin     f1 ori (sequence partly withheld): f1 bacteriophage origin of replication; arrow indicates direction of (+) strand synthesis
   6747..6851    +  promoter       AmpR promoter: bla
   6852..7712    +  CDS            AmpR: β-lactamase; bla; confers resistance to ampicillin, carbenicillin, and related antibiotics
   7883..8471    +  rep_origin     ori: high-copy-number ColE1/pMB1/pBR322/pUC origin of replication
>Addgene plasmid #169279 | SIN40C.SFFV.MCS.IRES.dTomato | addgene full sequence | sequence record 337914 | Addgene NGS Result
TCACATGTTCTTTCCTGCGTTATCCCCTGATTCTGTGGATAACCGTATTACCGCCTTTGAGTGAGCTGAT
ACCGCTCGCCGCAGCCGAACGACCGAGCGCAGCGAGTCAGTGAGCGAGGAAGCGGAAGAGCGCCCAATAC
GCAAACCGCCTCTCCCCGCGCGTTGGCCGATTCATTAATGCAGCTGGCACGACAGGTTTCCCGACTGGAA
AGCGGGCAGTGAGCGCAACGCAATTAATGTGAGTTAGCTCACTCATTAGGCACCCCAGGCTTTACACTTT
ATGCTTCCGGCTCGTATGTTGTGTGGAATTGTGAGCGGATAACAATTTCACACAGGAAACAGCTATGACC
ATGATTACGCCAAGCGCGCAATTAACCCTCACTAAAGGGAACAAAAGCTGGAGCTGCAAGCGGTACCGTC
GACCTGCAGGTTGACATTGATTATTGACTAGTTATTAATAGTAATCAATTACGGGGTCATTAGTTCATAG
CCCATATATGGAGTTCCGCGTTACATAACTTACGGTAAATGGCCCGCCTGGCTGACCGCCCAACGACCCC
CGCCCATTGACGTCAATAATGACGTATGTTCCCATAGTAACGCCAATAGGGACTTTCCATTGACGTCAAT
GGGTGGAGTATTTACGGTAAACTGCCCACTTGGCAGTACATCAAGTGTATCATATGCCAAGTACGCCCCC
TATTGACGTCAATGACGGTAAATGGCCCGCCTGGCATTATGCCCAGTACATGACCTTATGGGACTTTCCT
ACTTGGCAGTACATCTACGTATTAGTCATCGCTATTACCATGGCGCGCCATGCAGGGCCTGAAATAACCT
CTGAAAGAGGAACTTGGTTAGGTACCTTCTGAGGCGGAAAGAACCAGCTGTGGAATGTGTGTCAGTTAGG
GTGTGGAAAGTCCCCAGGCTCCCCAGCAGGCAGAAGTATGCAAAGCATGCATCTCAATTAGTCAGCAACC
AGGTGTGGAAAGTCCCCAGGCTCCCCAGCAGGCAGAAGTATGCAAAGCATGCATCTCAATTAGTCAGCAA
CCATAGTCCCTTAAGAGGCGCGCCTTAATGTAGTCTTATGCAATACTCTTGTAGTCTTGCAACATGGTAA
CGATGAGTTAGCAACATGCCTTACAAGGAGAGAAAAAGCACCGTGCATGCCGATTGGTGGAAGTAAGGTG
GTACGATCGTGCCTTATTAGGAAGGCAACAGACGGGTCTGACATGGATTGGACGAACCACTGAATTGCCG
CATTGCAGAGATATTGTATTTAAGTGCCTAGCTCGATACATAAACGGGTCTCTCTGGTTAGACCAGATCT
GAGCCTGGGAGCTCTCTGGCTAACTAGGGAACCCACTGCTTAAGCCTCAATAAAGCTTGCCTTGAGTGCT
TCAAGTAGTGTGTGCCCGTCTGTTGTGTGACTCTGGTAACTAGAGATCCCTCAGACCCTTTTAGTCAGTG
TGGAAAATCTCTAGCAGTGGCGCCCGAACAGGGACTTGAAAGCGAAAGGGAAACCAGAGGAGCTCTCTCG
ACGCAGGACTCGGCTTGCTGAAGCGCGCACGGCAAGAGGCGAGGGGCGGCGACTGGTGAGTACGCCAAAA
ATTTTGACTAGCGGAGGCTAGAAGGAGAGAGATGGGTGCGAGAGCGTCAGTATTAAGCGGGGGAGAATTA
GATCGCGATGGGAAAAAATTCGGTTAAGGCCAGGGGGAAAGAAAAAATATAAATTAAAACATATAGTATG
GGCAAGCAGGGAGCTAGAACGATTCGCAGTTAATCCTGGCCTGTTAGAAACATCAGAAGGCTGTAGACAA
ATACTGGGACAGCTACAACCATCCCTTCAGACAGGATCAGAAGAACTTAGATCATTATATAATACAGTAG
CAACCCTCTATTGTGTGCATCAAAGGATAGAGATAAAAGACACCAAGGAAGCTTTAGACAAGATAGAGGA
AGAGCAAAACAAAAGTAAGACCACCGCACAGCAAGCGGCCGCTGATCTTCAGACCTGGAGGAGGAGATAT
GAGGGACAATTGGAGAAGTGAATTATATAAATATAAAGTAGTAAAAATTGAACCATTAGGAGTAGCACCC
ACCAAGGCAAAGAGAAGAGTGGTGCAGAGAGAAAAAAGAGCAGTGGGAATAGGAGCTTTGTTCCTTGGGT
TCTTGGGAGCAGCAGGAAGCACTATGGGCGCAGCGTCAATGACGCTGACGGTACAGGCCAGACAATTATT
GTCTGGTATAGTGCAGCAGCAGAACAATTTGCTGAGGGCTATTGAGGCGCAACAGCATCTGTTGCAACTC
ACAGTCTGGGGCATCAAGCAGCTCCAGGCAAGAATCCTGGCTGTGGAAAGATACCTAAAGGATCAACAGC
TCCTGGGGATTTGGGGTTGCTCTGGAAAACTCATTTGCACCACTGCTGTGCCTTGGAATGCTAGTTGGAG
TAATAAATCTCTGGAACAGATTTGGAATCACACGACCTGGATGGAGTGGGACAGAGAAATTAACAATTAC
ACAAGCTTAATACACTCCTTAATTGAAGAATCGCAAAACCAGCAAGAAAAGAATGAACAAGAATTATTGG
AATTAGATAAATGGGCAAGTTTGTGGAATTGGTTTAACATAACAAATTGGCTGTGGTATATAAAATTATT
CATAATGATAGTAGGAGGCTTGGTAGGTTTAAGAATAGTTTTTGCTGTACTTTCTATAGTGAATAGAGTT
AGGCAGGGATATTCACCATTATCGTTTCAGACCCACCTCCCAACCCCGAGGGGACAATTCTAGATCTTGA
GACAAATGGCAGTATTCATCCACAATTTTAAAAGAAAAGGGGGGATTGGGGGGTACAGTGCAGGGGAAAG
AATAGTAGACATAATAGCAACAGACATACAAACTAAAGAATTACAAAAACAAATTACAAAAATTCAAAAT
TTTCGGGTTTATTACAGGGACAGCAGAGATCCACTTTGGCGCCGGCTCGAGCTAGCTGCAGTAACGCCAT
TTTGCAAGGCATGGAAAAATACCAAACCAAGAATAGAGAAGTTCAGATCAAGGGCGGGTACATGAAAATA
GCTAACGTTGGGCCAAACAGGATATCTGCGGTGAGCAGTTTCGGCCCCGGCCCGGGGCCAAGAACAGATG
GTCACCGCAGTTTCGGCCCCGGCCCGAGGCCAAGAACAGATGGTCCCCAGATATGGCCCAACCCTCAGCA
GTTTCTTAAGACCCATCAGATGTTTCCAGGCTCCCCCAAGGACCTGAAATGACCCTGCGCCTTATTTGAA
TTAACCAATCAGCCTGCTTCTCGCTTCTGTTCGCGCGCTTCTGCTTCCCGAGCTCTATAAAAGAGCTCAC
AACCCCTCACTCGGCGCGCCAGTCCTCCGACAGACTGAGTCGGCCGGTCGAATCAAGCTTATCGATACCG
TCGACGGATCCACCGGTACTAGTATACTCCGGACATATGACGCGTTCGCCCCTCTCCCTCCCCCCCCCCT
AACGTTACTGGCCGAAGCCGCTTGGAATAAGGCCGGTGTGCGTTTGTCTATATGTTATTTTCCACCATAT
TGCCGTCTTTTGGCAATGTGAGGGCCCGGAAACCTGGCCCTGTCTTCTTGACGAGCATTCCTAGGGGTCT
TTCCCCTCTCGCCAAAGGAATGCAAGGTCTGTTGAATGTCGTGAAGGAAGCAGTTCCTCTGGAAGCTTCT
TGAAGACAAACAACGTCTGTAGCGACCCTTTGCAGGCAGCGGAACCCCCCACCTGGCGACAGGTGCCTCT
GCGGCCAAAAGCCACGTGTATAAGATACACCTGCAAAGGCGGCACAACCCCAGTGCCACGTTGTGAGTTG
GATAGTTGTGGAAAGAGTCAAATGGCTCTCCTCAAGCGTATTCAACAAGGGGCTGAAGGATGCCCAGAAG
GTACCCCATTGTATGGGATCTGATCTGGGGCCTCGGTACACATGCTTTACATGTGTTTAGTCGAGGTTAA
AAAAACGTCTAGGCCCCCCGAACCACGGGGACGTGGTTTTCCTTTGAAAAACACGATGATAATATGGCCA
CAACCGGATCCATGGTGAGCAAGGGCGAGGAGGTCATCAAAGAGTTCATGCGCTTCAAGGTGCGCATGGA
GGGCTCCATGAACGGCCACGAGTTCGAGATCGAGGGCGAGGGCGAGGGCCGCCCCTACGAGGGCACCCAG
ACCGCCAAGCTGAAGGTGACCAAGGGCGGCCCCCTGCCCTTCGCCTGGGACATCCTGTCCCCCCAGTTCA
TGTACGGCTCCAAGGCGTACGTGAAGCACCCCGCCGACATCCCCGATTACAAGAAGCTGTCCTTCCCCGA
GGGCTTCAAGTGGGAGCGCGTGATGAACTTCGAGGACGGCGGTCTGGTGACCGTGACCCAGGACTCCTCC
CTGCAGGACGGCACGCTGATCTACAAGGTGAAGATGCGCGGCACCAACTTCCCCCCCGACGGCCCCGTAA
TGCAGAAGAAGACCATGGGCTGGGAGGCCTCCACCGAGCGCCTGTACCCCCGCGACGGCGTGCTGAAGGG
CGAGATCCACCAGGCCCTGAAGCTGAAGGACGGCGGCCACTACCTGGTGGAGTTCAAGACCATCTACATG
GCCAAGAAGCCCGTGCAACTGCCCGGCTACTACTACGTGGACACCAAGCTGGACATCACCTCCCACAACG
AGGACTACACCATCGTGGAACAGTACGAGCGCTCCGAGGGCCGCCACCACCTGTTCCTGTACGGCATGGA
CGAGCTGTACAAGTGATCGCGTTAAGTCGACAATCAACCTCTGGATTACAAAATTTGTGAAAGATTGACT
GGTATTCTTAACTATGTTGCTCCTTTTACGCTATGTGGATACGCTGCTTTAATGCCTTTGTATCATGCTA
TTGCTTCCCGTATGGCTTTCATTTTCTCCTCCTTGTATAAATCCTGGTTGCTGTCTCTTTATGAGGAGTT
GTGGCCCGTTGTCAGGCAACGTGGCGTGGTGTGCACTGTGTTTGCTGACGCAACCCCCACTGGTTGGGGC
ATTGCCACCACCTGTCAGCTCCTTTCCGGGACTTTCGCTTTCCCCCTCCCTATTGCCACGGCGGAACTCA
TCGCCGCCTGCCTTGCCCGCTGCTGGACAGGGGCTCGGCTGTTGGGCACTGACAATTCCGTGGTGTTGTC
GGGGAAATCATCGTCCTTTCCTTGGCTGCTCGCCTGTGTTGCCACCTGGATTCTGCGCGGGACGTCCTTC
TGCTACGTCCCTTCGGCCCTCAATCCAGCGGACCTTCCTTCCCGCGGCCTGCTGCCGGCTCTGCGGCCTC
TTCCGCGTCTTCGCCTTCGCCCTCAGACGAGTCGGATCTCCCTTTGGGCCGCCTCCCCGCGTCGACTTTA
AGACCAATGACTTACAAGGCAGCTGTAGATCTTAGCCACTTTTTAAAAGAAAAGGGGGGACTGGAAGGGC
TAATTCACTCCCAACGAAGACAAGATCTGCTTTTTGCTTGTACTGGGTCTCTCTGGTTAGACCAGATCTG
AGCCTGGGAGCTCTCTGGCTAACTAGGGAACCCACTGCTTAAGCCTCAATAAAGCTTGCCTTGAGTGCTT
CAAGTAGTGTGTGCCCGTCTGTTGTGTGACTCTGGTAACTAGAGATCCCTCAGACCCTTTTAGTCAGTGT
GGAAAATCTCTAGCAGTACGTATAGTAGTTCATGTCATCTTATTATTCAGTATTTATAACTTGCAAAGAA
ATGAATATCAGAGAGTGAGAGGAACTTGTTTATTGCAGCTTATAATGGTTACAAATAAAGCAATAGCATC
ACAAATTTCACAAATAAAGCATTTTTTTCACTGCATTCTAGTTGTGGTTTGTCCAAACTCATCAATGTAT
CTTATCATGTCTGGCTCTAGCTATCCCGCCCCTAACTCCGCCCATCCCGCCCCTAACTCCGCCCAGTTCC
GCCCATTCTCCGCCCCATGGCTGACTAATTTTTTTTATTTATGCAGAGGCCGAGGCCGCCTCGGCCTCTG
AGCTATTCCAGAAGTAGTGAGGAGGCTTTTTTGGAGGCCTAGGGACGTACCCAATTCGCCCTATAGTGAG
TCGTATTACGCGCGCTCACTGGCCGTCGTTTTACAACGTCGTGACTGGGAAAACCCTGGCGTTACCCAAC
TTAATCGCCTTGCAGCACATCCCCCTTTCGCCAGCTGGCGTAATAGCGAAGAGGCCCGCACCGATCGCCC
TTCCCAACAGTTGCGCAGCCTGAATGGCGAATGGG
[124 nt withheld, positions 6266-6389]
C
[91 nt withheld, positions 6391-6481]
A
[49 nt withheld, positions 6483-6531]
CCTTTGACGTTGGAGTCCACGTTCTTT
[37 nt withheld, positions 6559-6595]
ACCCTATCTCGGTCTATTCTTTTGATTTATAAGGGATTTTGCCGATTTCGGCCTATTGGTTAAAAAATGA
GCTGATTTAACAAAAATTTAACGCGAATTTTAACAAAATATTAACGCTTACAATTTAGGTGGCACTTTTC
GGGGAAATGTGCGCGGAACCCCTATTTGTTTATTTTTCTAAATACATTCAAATATGTATCCGCTCATGAG
ACAATAACCCTGATAAATGCTTCAATAATATTGAAAAAGGAAGAGTATGAGTATTCAACATTTCCGTGTC
GCCCTTATTCCCTTTTTTGCGGCATTTTGCCTTCCTGTTTTTGCTCACCCAGAAACGCTGGTGAAAGTAA
AAGATGCTGAAGATCAGTTGGGTGCACGAGTGGGTTACATCGAACTGGATCTCAACAGCGGTAAGATCCT
TGAGAGTTTTCGCCCCGAAGAACGTTTTCCAATGATGAGCACTTTTAAAGTTCTGCTATGTGGCGCGGTA
TTATCCCGTATTGACGCCGGGCAAGAGCAACTCGGTCGCCGCATACACTATTCTCAGAATGACTTGGTTG
AGTACTCACCAGTCACAGAAAAGCATCTTACGGATGGCATGACAGTAAGAGAATTATGCAGTGCTGCCAT
AACCATGAGTGATAACACTGCGGCCAACTTACTTCTGACAACGATCGGAGGACCGAAGGAGCTAACCGCT
TTTTTGCACAACATGGGGGATCATGTAACTCGCCTTGATCGTTGGGAACCGGAGCTGAATGAAGCCATAC
CAAACGACGAGCGTGACACCACGATGCCTGTAGCAATGGCAACAACGTTGCGCAAACTATTAACTGGCGA
ACTACTTACTCTAGCTTCCCGGCAACAATTAATAGACTGGATGGAGGCGGATAAAGTTGCAGGACCACTT
CTGCGCTCGGCCCTTCCGGCTGGCTGGTTTATTGCTGATAAATCTGGAGCCGGTGAGCGTGGGTCTCGCG
GTATCATTGCAGCACTGGGGCCAGATGGTAAGCCCTCCCGTATCGTAGTTATCTACACGACGGGGAGTCA
GGCAACTATGGATGAACGAAATAGACAGATCGCTGAGATAGGTGCCTCACTGATTAAGCATTGGTAACTG
TCAGACCAAGTTTACTCATATATACTTTAGATTGATTTAAAACTTCATTTTTAATTTAAAAGGATCTAGG
TGAAGATCCTTTTTGATAATCTCATGACCAAAATCCCTTAACGTGAGTTTTCGTTCCACTGAGCGTCAGA
CCCCGTAGAAAAGATCAAAGGATCTTCTTGAGATCCTTTTTTTCTGCGCGTAATCTGCTGCTTGCAAACA
AAAAAACCACCGCTACCAGCGGTGGTTTGTTTGCCGGATCAAGAGCTACCAACTCTTTTTCCGAAGGTAA
CTGGCTTCAGCAGAGCGCAGATACCAAATACTGTTCTTCTAGTGTAGCCGTAGTTAGGCCACCACTTCAA
GAACTCTGTAGCACCGCCTACATACCTCGCTCTGCTAATCCTGTTACCAGTGGCTGCTGCCAGTGGCGAT
AAGTCGTGTCTTACCGGGTTGGACTCAAGACGATAGTTACCGGATAAGGCGCAGCGGTCGGGCTGAACGG
GGGGTTCGTGCACACAGCCCAGCTTGGAGCGAACGACCTACACCGAACTGAGATACCTACAGCGTGAGCT
ATGAGAAAGCGCCACGCTTCCCGAAGGGAGAAAGGCGGACAGGTATCCGGTAAGCGGCAGGGTCGGAACA
GGAGAGCGCACGAGGGAGCTTCCAGGGGGAAACGCCTGGTATCTTTATAGTCCTGTCGGGTTTCGCCACC
TCTGACTTGAGCGTCGATTTTTGTGATGCTCGTCAGGGGGGCGGAGCCTATGGAAAAACGCCAGCAACGC
GGCCTTTTTACGGTTCCTGGCCTTTTGCTGGCCTTTTGC
